>Addgene plasmid #185377 | pX459-puro-hGSDMD | addgene full sequence | sequence record 363446 | Addgene NGS Result
GAGGGCCTATTTCCCATGATTCCTTCATATTTGCATATACGATACAAGGCTGTTAGAGAGATAATTGGAA
TTAATTTGACTGTAAACACAAAGATATTAGTACAAAATACGTGACGTAGAAAGTAATAATTTCTTGGGTA
GTTTGCAGTTTTAAAATTATGTTTTAAAATGGACTATCATATGCTTACCGTAACTTGAAAGTATTTCGAT
TTCTTGGCTTTATATATCTTGTGGAAAGGACGAAACACCGCGCGCCAGACGCGCCACCCTGTTTTAGAGC
TAGAAATAGCAAGTTAAAATAAGGCTAGTCCGTTATCAACTTGAAAAAGTGGCACCGAGTCGGTGCTTTT
TTGTTTTAGAGCTAGAAATAGCAAGTTAAAATAAGGCTAGTCCGTTTTTAGCGCGTGCGCCAATTCTGCA
GACAAATGGCTCTAGAGGTACCCGTTACATAACTTACGGTAAATGGCCCGCCTGGCTGACCGCCCAACGA
CCCCCGCCCATTGACGTCAATAGTAACGCCAATAGGGACTTTCCATTGACGTCAATGGGTGGAGTATTTA
CGGTAAACTGCCCACTTGGCAGTACATCAAGTGTATCATATGCCAAGTACGCCCCCTATTGACGTCAATG
ACGGTAAATGGCCCGCCTGGCATTGTGCCCAGTACATGACCTTATGGGACTTTCCTACTTGGCAGTACAT
CTACGTATTAGTCATCGCTATTACCATGGTCGAGGTGAGCCCCACGTTCTGCTTCACTCTCCCCATCTCC
CCCCCCTCCCCACCCCCAATTTTGTATTTATTTATTTTTTAATTATTTTGTGCAGCGATGGGGGCGGGGG
GGGGGGGGGGGCGCGCGCCAGGCGGGGCGGGGCGGGGCGAGGGGCGGGGCGGGGCGAGGCGGAGAGGTGC
GGCGGCAGCCAATCAGAGCGGCGCGCTCCGAAAGTTTCCTTTTATGGCGAGGCGGCGGCGGCGGCGGCCC
TATAAAAAGCGAAGCGCGCGGCGGGCGGGAGTCGCTGCGCGCTGCCTTCGCCCCGTGCCCCGCTCCGCCG
CCGCCTCGCGCCGCCCGCCCCGGCTCTGACTGACCGCGTTACTCCCACAGGTGAGCGGGCGGGACGGCCC
TTCTCCTCCGGGCTGTAATTAGCTGAGCAAGAGGTAAGGGTTTAAGGGATGGTTGGTTGGTGGGGTATTA
ATGTTTAATTACCTGGAGCACCTGCCTGAAATCACTTTTTTTCAGGTTGGACCGGTGCCACCATGGACTA
TAAGGACCACGACGGAGACTACAAGGATCATGATATTGATTACAAAGACGATGACGATAAGATGGCCCCA
AAGAAGAAGCGGAAGGTCGGTATCCACGGAGTCCCAGCAGCCGACAAGAAGTACAGCATCGGCCTGGACA
TCGGCACCAACTCTGTGGGCTGGGCCGTGATCACCGACGAGTACAAGGTGCCCAGCAAGAAATTCAAGGT
GCTGGGCAACACCGACCGGCACAGCATCAAGAAGAACCTGATCGGAGCCCTGCTGTTCGACAGCGGCGAA
ACAGCCGAGGCCACCCGGCTGAAGAGAACCGCCAGAAGAAGATACACCAGACGGAAGAACCGGATCTGCT
ATCTGCAAGAGATCTTCAGCAACGAGATGGCCAAGGTGGACGACAGCTTCTTCCACAGACTGGAAGAGTC
CTTCCTGGTGGAAGAGGATAAGAAGCACGAGCGGCACCCCATCTTCGGCAACATCGTGGACGAGGTGGCC
TACCACGAGAAGTACCCCACCATCTACCACCTGAGAAAGAAACTGGTGGACAGCACCGACAAGGCCGACC
TGCGGCTGATCTATCTGGCCCTGGCCCACATGATCAAGTTCCGGGGCCACTTCCTGATCGAGGGCGACCT
GAACCCCGACAACAGCGACGTGGACAAGCTGTTCATCCAGCTGGTGCAGACCTACAACCAGCTGTTCGAG
GAAAACCCCATCAACGCCAGCGGCGTGGACGCCAAGGCCATCCTGTCTGCCAGACTGAGCAAGAGCAGAC
GGCTGGAAAATCTGATCGCCCAGCTGCCCGGCGAGAAGAAGAATGGCCTGTTCGGAAACCTGATTGCCCT
GAGCCTGGGCCTGACCCCCAACTTCAAGAGCAACTTCGACCTGGCCGAGGATGCCAAACTGCAGCTGAGC
AAGGACACCTACGACGACGACCTGGACAACCTGCTGGCCCAGATCGGCGACCAGTACGCCGACCTGTTTC
TGGCCGCCAAGAACCTGTCCGACGCCATCCTGCTGAGCGACATCCTGAGAGTGAACACCGAGATCACCAA
GGCCCCCCTGAGCGCCTCTATGATCAAGAGATACGACGAGCACCACCAGGACCTGACCCTGCTGAAAGCT
CTCGTGCGGCAGCAGCTGCCTGAGAAGTACAAAGAGATTTTCTTCGACCAGAGCAAGAACGGCTACGCCG
GCTACATTGACGGCGGAGCCAGCCAGGAAGAGTTCTACAAGTTCATCAAGCCCATCCTGGAAAAGATGGA
CGGCACCGAGGAACTGCTCGTGAAGCTGAACAGAGAGGACCTGCTGCGGAAGCAGCGGACCTTCGACAAC
GGCAGCATCCCCCACCAGATCCACCTGGGAGAGCTGCACGCCATTCTGCGGCGGCAGGAAGATTTTTACC
CATTCCTGAAGGACAACCGGGAAAAGATCGAGAAGATCCTGACCTTCCGCATCCCCTACTACGTGGGCCC
TCTGGCCAGGGGAAACAGCAGATTCGCCTGGATGACCAGAAAGAGCGAGGAAACCATCACCCCCTGGAAC
TTCGAGGAAGTGGTGGACAAGGGCGCTTCCGCCCAGAGCTTCATCGAGCGGATGACCAACTTCGATAAGA
ACCTGCCCAACGAGAAGGTGCTGCCCAAGCACAGCCTGCTGTACGAGTACTTCACCGTGTATAACGAGCT
GACCAAAGTGAAATACGTGACCGAGGGAATGAGAAAGCCCGCCTTCCTGAGCGGCGAGCAGAAAAAGGCC
ATCGTGGACCTGCTGTTCAAGACCAACCGGAAAGTGACCGTGAAGCAGCTGAAAGAGGACTACTTCAAGA
AAATCGAGTGCTTCGACTCCGTGGAAATCTCCGGCGTGGAAGATCGGTTCAACGCCTCCCTGGGCACATA
CCACGATCTGCTGAAAATTATCAAGGACAAGGACTTCCTGGACAATGAGGAAAACGAGGACATTCTGGAA
GATATCGTGCTGACCCTGACACTGTTTGAGGACAGAGAGATGATCGAGGAACGGCTGAAAACCTATGCCC
ACCTGTTCGACGACAAAGTGATGAAGCAGCTGAAGCGGCGGAGATACACCGGCTGGGGCAGGCTGAGCCG
GAAGCTGATCAACGGCATCCGGGACAAGCAGTCCGGCAAGACAATCCTGGATTTCCTGAAGTCCGACGGC
TTCGCCAACAGAAACTTCATGCAGCTGATCCACGACGACAGCCTGACCTTTAAAGAGGACATCCAGAAAG
CCCAGGTGTCCGGCCAGGGCGATAGCCTGCACGAGCACATTGCCAATCTGGCCGGCAGCCCCGCCATTAA
GAAGGGCATCCTGCAGACAGTGAAGGTGGTGGACGAGCTCGTGAAAGTGATGGGCCGGCACAAGCCCGAG
AACATCGTGATCGAAATGGCCAGAGAGAACCAGACCACCCAGAAGGGACAGAAGAACAGCCGCGAGAGAA
TGAAGCGGATCGAAGAGGGCATCAAAGAGCTGGGCAGCCAGATCCTGAAAGAACACCCCGTGGAAAACAC
CCAGCTGCAGAACGAGAAGCTGTACCTGTACTACCTGCAGAATGGGCGGGATATGTACGTGGACCAGGAA
CTGGACATCAACCGGCTGTCCGACTACGATGTGGACCATATCGTGCCTCAGAGCTTTCTGAAGGACGACT
CCATCGACAACAAGGTGCTGACCAGAAGCGACAAGAACCGGGGCAAGAGCGACAACGTGCCCTCCGAAGA
GGTCGTGAAGAAGATGAAGAACTACTGGCGGCAGCTGCTGAACGCCAAGCTGATTACCCAGAGAAAGTTC
GACAATCTGACCAAGGCCGAGAGAGGCGGCCTGAGCGAACTGGATAAGGCCGGCTTCATCAAGAGACAGC
TGGTGGAAACCCGGCAGATCACAAAGCACGTGGCACAGATCCTGGACTCCCGGATGAACACTAAGTACGA
CGAGAATGACAAGCTGATCCGGGAAGTGAAAGTGATCACCCTGAAGTCCAAGCTGGTGTCCGATTTCCGG
AAGGATTTCCAGTTTTACAAAGTGCGCGAGATCAACAACTACCACCACGCCCACGACGCCTACCTGAACG
CCGTCGTGGGAACCGCCCTGATCAAAAAGTACCCTAAGCTGGAAAGCGAGTTCGTGTACGGCGACTACAA
GGTGTACGACGTGCGGAAGATGATCGCCAAGAGCGAGCAGGAAATCGGCAAGGCTACCGCCAAGTACTTC
TTCTACAGCAACATCATGAACTTTTTCAAGACCGAGATTACCCTGGCCAACGGCGAGATCCGGAAGCGGC
CTCTGATCGAGACAAACGGCGAAACCGGGGAGATCGTGTGGGATAAGGGCCGGGATTTTGCCACCGTGCG
GAAAGTGCTGAGCATGCCCCAAGTGAATATCGTGAAAAAGACCGAGGTGCAGACAGGCGGCTTCAGCAAA
GAGTCTATCCTGCCCAAGAGGAACAGCGATAAGCTGATCGCCAGAAAGAAGGACTGGGACCCTAAGAAGT
ACGGCGGCTTCGACAGCCCCACCGTGGCCTATTCTGTGCTGGTGGTGGCCAAAGTGGAAAAGGGCAAGTC
CAAGAAACTGAAGAGTGTGAAAGAGCTGCTGGGGATCACCATCATGGAAAGAAGCAGCTTCGAGAAGAAT
CCCATCGACTTTCTGGAAGCCAAGGGCTACAAAGAAGTGAAAAAGGACCTGATCATCAAGCTGCCTAAGT
ACTCCCTGTTCGAGCTGGAAAACGGCCGGAAGAGAATGCTGGCCTCTGCCGGCGAACTGCAGAAGGGAAA
CGAACTGGCCCTGCCCTCCAAATATGTGAACTTCCTGTACCTGGCCAGCCACTATGAGAAGCTGAAGGGC
TCCCCCGAGGATAATGAGCAGAAACAGCTGTTTGTGGAACAGCACAAGCACTACCTGGACGAGATCATCG
AGCAGATCAGCGAGTTCTCCAAGAGAGTGATCCTGGCCGACGCTAATCTGGACAAAGTGCTGTCCGCCTA
CAACAAGCACCGGGATAAGCCCATCAGAGAGCAGGCCGAGAATATCATCCACCTGTTTACCCTGACCAAT
CTGGGAGCCCCTGCCGCCTTCAAGTACTTTGACACCACCATCGACCGGAAGAGGTACACCAGCACCAAAG
AGGTGCTGGACGCCACCCTGATCCACCAGAGCATCACCGGCCTGTACGAGACACGGATCGACCTGTCTCA
GCTGGGAGGCGACAAAAGGCCGGCGGCCACGAAAAAGGCCGGCCAGGCAAAAAAGAAAAAGGAATTCGGC
AGTGGAGAGGGCAGAGGAAGTCTGCTAACATGCGGTGACGTCGAGGAGAATCCTGGCCCAATGACCGAGT
ACAAGCCCACGGTGCGCCTCGCCACCCGCGACGACGTCCCCAGGGCCGTACGCACCCTCGCCGCCGCGTT
CGCCGACTACCCCGCCACGCGCCACACCGTCGATCCGGACCGCCACATCGAGCGGGTCACCGAGCTGCAA
GAACTCTTCCTCACGCGCGTCGGGCTCGACATCGGCAAGGTGTGGGTCGCGGACGACGGCGCCGCGGTGG
CGGTCTGGACCACGCCGGAGAGCGTCGAAGCGGGGGCGGTGTTCGCCGAGATCGGCCCGCGCATGGCCGA
GTTGAGCGGTTCCCGGCTGGCCGCGCAGCAACAGATGGAAGGCCTCCTGGCGCCGCACCGGCCCAAGGAG
CCCGCGTGGTTCCTGGCCACCGTCGGCGTCTCGCCCGACCACCAGGGCAAGGGTCTGGGCAGCGCCGTCG
TGCTCCCCGGAGTGGAGGCGGCCGAGCGCGCCGGGGTGCCCGCCTTCCTGGAGACCTCCGCGCCCCACAA
CCTCCCCTTCTACGAGCGGCTCGGCTTCACCGTCACCGCCGACGTCGAGGTGCCCGAAGGACCGCGCACC
TGGTGCATGACCCGCAAGCCCGGTGCCTGAGAATTCTAACTAGAGCTCGCTGATCAGCCTCGACTGTGCC
TTCTAGTTGCCAGCCATCTGTTGTTTGCCCCTCCCCCGTGCCTTCCTTGACCCTGGAAGGTGCCACTCCC
ACTGTCCTTTCCTAATAAAATGAGGAAATTGCATCGCATTGTCTGAGTAGGTGTCATTCTATTCTGGGGG
GTGGGGTGGGGCAGGACAGCAAGGGGGAGGATTGGGAAGAGAATAGCAGGCATGCTGGGGAGCGGCCGCA
GGAACCCCTAGTGATGGAGTTGGCCACTCCCTCTCTGCGCGCTCGCTCGCTCACTGAGGCCGGGCGACCA
AAGGTCGCCCGACGCCCGGGCTTTGCCCGGGCGGCCTCAGTGAGCGAGCGAGCGCGCAGCTGCCTGCAGG
GGCGCCTGATGCGGTATTTTCTCCTTACGCATCTGTGCGGTATTTCACACCGCATA
[95 nt withheld, positions 6637-6731]
T
[46 nt withheld, positions 6733-6778]
C
[141 nt withheld, positions 6780-6920]
CCTTTGACGTTGGAGTCCACGTTCTTT
[37 nt withheld, positions 6948-6984]
ACTCTATCTCGGGCTATTCTTTTGATTTATAAGGGATTTTGCCGATTTCGGTCTATTGGTTAAAAAATGA
GCTGATTTAACAAAAATTTAACGCGAATTTTAACAAAATATTAACGTTTACAATTTTATGGTGCACTCTC
AGTACAATCTGCTCTGATGCCGCATAGTTAAGCCAGCCCCGACACCCGCCAACACCCGCTGACGCGCCCT
GACGGGCTTGTCTGCTCCCGGCATCCGCTTACAGACAAGCTGTGACCGTCTCCGGGAGCTGCATGTGTCA
GAGGTTTTCACCGTCATCACCGAAACGCGCGAGACGAAAGGGCCTCGTGATACGCCTATTTTTATAGGTT
AATGTCATGATAATAATGGTTTCTTAGACGTCAGGTGGCACTTTTCGGGGAAATGTGCGCGGAACCCCTA
TTTGTTTATTTTTCTAAATACATTCAAATATGTATCCGCTCATGAGACAATAACCCTGATAAATGCTTCA
ATAATATTGAAAAAGGAAGAGTATGAGTATTCAACATTTCCGTGTCGCCCTTATTCCCTTTTTTGCGGCA
TTTTGCCTTCCTGTTTTTGCTCACCCAGAAACGCTGGTGAAAGTAAAAGATGCTGAAGATCAGTTGGGTG
CACGAGTGGGTTACATCGAACTGGATCTCAACAGCGGTAAGATCCTTGAGAGTTTTCGCCCCGAAGAACG
TTTTCCAATGATGAGCACTTTTAAAGTTCTGCTATGTGGCGCGGTATTATCCCGTATTGACGCCGGGCAA
GAGCAACTCGGTCGCCGCATACACTATTCTCAGAATGACTTGGTTGAGTACTCACCAGTCACAGAAAAGC
ATCTTACGGATGGCATGACAGTAAGAGAATTATGCAGTGCTGCCATAACCATGAGTGATAACACTGCGGC
CAACTTACTTCTGACAACGATCGGAGGACCGAAGGAGCTAACCGCTTTTTTGCACAACATGGGGGATCAT
GTAACTCGCCTTGATCGTTGGGAACCGGAGCTGAATGAAGCCATACCAAACGACGAGCGTGACACCACGA
TGCCTGTAGCAATGGCAACAACGTTGCGCAAACTATTAACTGGCGAACTACTTACTCTAGCTTCCCGGCA
ACAATTAATAGACTGGATGGAGGCGGATAAAGTTGCAGGACCACTTCTGCGCTCGGCCCTTCCGGCTGGC
TGGTTTATTGCTGATAAATCTGGAGCCGGTGAGCGTGGAAGCCGCGGTATCATTGCAGCACTGGGGCCAG
ATGGTAAGCCCTCCCGTATCGTAGTTATCTACACGACGGGGAGTCAGGCAACTATGGATGAACGAAATAG
ACAGATCGCTGAGATAGGTGCCTCACTGATTAAGCATTGGTAACTGTCAGACCAAGTTTACTCATATATA
CTTTAGATTGATTTAAAACTTCATTTTTAATTTAAAAGGATCTAGGTGAAGATCCTTTTTGATAATCTCA
TGACCAAAATCCCTTAACGTGAGTTTTCGTTCCACTGAGCGTCAGACCCCGTAGAAAAGATCAAAGGATC
TTCTTGAGATCCTTTTTTTCTGCGCGTAATCTGCTGCTTGCAAACAAAAAAACCACCGCTACCAGCGGTG
GTTTGTTTGCCGGATCAAGAGCTACCAACTCTTTTTCCGAAGGTAACTGGCTTCAGCAGAGCGCAGATAC
CAAATACTGTTCTTCTAGTGTAGCCGTAGTTAGGCCACCACTTCAAGAACTCTGTAGCACCGCCTACATA
CCTCGCTCTGCTAATCCTGTTACCAGTGGCTGCTGCCAGTGGCGATAAGTCGTGTCTTACCGGGTTGGAC
TCAAGACGATAGTTACCGGATAAGGCGCAGCGGTCGGGCTGAACGGGGGGTTCGTGCACACAGCCCAGCT
TGGAGCGAACGACCTACACCGAACTGAGATACCTACAGCGTGAGCTATGAGAAAGCGCCACGCTTCCCGA
AGGGAGAAAGGCGGACAGGTATCCGGTAAGCGGCAGGGTCGGAACAGGAGAGCGCACGAGGGAGCTTCCA
GGGGGAAACGCCTGGTATCTTTATAGTCCTGTCGGGTTTCGCCACCTCTGACTTGAGCGTCGATTTTTGT
GATGCTCGTCAGGGGGGCGGAGCCTATGGAAAAACGCCAGCAACGCGGCCTTTTTACGGTTCCTGGCCTT
TTGCTGGCCTTTTGCTCACATGT
Features (pLannotate 1.2.2; 19 found; start..end, strand, type, name):
      1..241     +  promoter       U6 promoter: RNA polymerase III promoter for human U6 snRNA
    271..346     +  misc_RNA       gRNA scaffold: guide RNA scaffold for the Streptococcus pyogenes CRISPR/Cas9 system
    353..396     +  misc_RNA       gRNA scaffold (fragment): guide RNA scaffold for the Streptococcus pyogenes CRISPR/Cas9 system
    443..728     +  enhancer       CMV enhancer: human cytomegalovirus immediate early enhancer; contains an 18-bp deletion relative to the standard CMV enhancer
    730..1007    +  promoter       chicken β-actin promoter: No description available
   1008..1235    +  intron         hybrid intron: hybrid between chicken β-actin (CBA) and minute virus of mice (MMV) introns (Gray et al., 2011)
   1373..2974    +  CDS            Cas9(N): N-terminal portion of Streptococcus pyogenes Cas9 (Zetsche et al., 2015)
   2975..5473    +  CDS            Cas9(C): C-terminal portion of Streptococcus pyogenes Cas9 (Zetsche et al., 2015)
   5474..5521    +  CDS            nucleoplasmin NLS: bipartite nuclear localization signal from nucleoplasmin
   5591..6190    +  CDS            PuroR (fragment): puromycin N-acetyltransferase; pac from Streptomyces; confers resistance to puromycin
   6224..6335    +  polyA_signal   bGH poly(A) signal: bovine growth hormone polyadenylation signal
   6440..6580    +  repeat_region  AAV2 ITR: inverted terminal repeat of adeno-associated virus serotype 2 inverted
   6585..6636    -  misc_feature   bom (fragment): basis of mobility region from pBR322
   6655..7110    +  rep_origin     f1 ori (sequence partly withheld): f1 bacteriophage origin of replication; arrow indicates direction of (+) strand synthesis
   7111..7160    -  misc_feature   bom (fragment): basis of mobility region from pBR322
   7262..7297    -  CDS            rop (fragment): Rop protein, which maintains plasmids at low copy number; rop
   7392..7496    +  promoter       AmpR promoter: bla
   7497..8357    +  CDS            AmpR: β-lactamase; bla; confers resistance to ampicillin, carbenicillin, and related antibiotics
   8528..9116    +  rep_origin     ori: high-copy-number ColE1/pMB1/pBR322/pUC origin of replication
