[The description below was written by a language model from this plasmid's Addgene catalogue record and pLannotate feature annotations shown in this document.]
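Description:
pX459-puro-hGSDMD is an all-in-one CRISPR/Cas9 mammalian expression plasmid built on the pX459-Puro backbone and carrying a single guide RNA directed against human GSDMD (Gasdermin D). The 9,177-nt sequence is maintained in E. coli through a high-copy ColE1/pUC-type origin and an ampicillin resistance gene (β-lactamase under its own promoter). An f1 phage origin is also present. The annotation also picks up short bom and rop fragments and a single AAV2 inverted terminal repeat downstream of the expression cassette. With only one ITR annotated, nothing in the record suggests the plasmid is meant for AAV packaging.

The payload consists of two transcription units. A human U6 RNA polymerase III promoter drives the guide, which was inserted as a short oligonucleotide duplex between two BbsI sites that were destroyed during cloning, placing the GSDMD-targeting spacer directly upstream of the Streptococcus pyogenes gRNA scaffold. A second, partial scaffold fragment is annotated immediately after the full one. Downstream, a hybrid promoter made of the CMV enhancer, the chicken β-actin promoter and a hybrid intron expresses S. pyogenes Cas9. The software annotates Cas9 as contiguous N- and C-terminal portions, followed by a nucleoplasmin nuclear localization signal. A puromycin N-acetyltransferase coding sequence lies further downstream in the same unit, ahead of the bGH polyadenylation signal. The element linking Cas9 and the puromycin marker is not annotated in the feature table.

Transfected mammalian cells therefore express Cas9, the guide and puromycin resistance from one plasmid, so they can be enriched by puromycin selection. The stated purpose is mammalian expression of this guide against human GSDMD, which fits gene disruption or knockout experiments at that locus.
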