Addgene plasmid #185377: pX459-puro-hGSDMD
Purpose: For mammalian expression of guide RNA: CGCGCCAGACGCGCCACCCT that targets human GSDMD (Gasdermin D)
Depositing lab: Ayaz Najafov. Depositing organization: University of Texas Southwestern Medical Center.
Backbone
  Vector backbone: pX459-Puro
  Vector type: Mammalian Expression
  Selectable markers: Puromycin
Growth in bacteria
  Bacterial resistance: Ampicillin, 100 μg/mL
  Growth temperature: 37°C
  Growth strain: DH5alpha
  Copy number: Unknown
Gene/Insert
  Gene/Insert name: GSDMD
  gRNA/shRNA sequence: guide RNA: CGCGCCAGACGCGCCACCCT
  Species: H. sapiens (human)
  Insert size (bp): 26
  Mutation: WT
  Entrez Gene: GSDMD (a.k.a. DF5L, DFNA5L, FKSG10, GSDMDC1)
  Cloning method: Restriction Enzyme; 5′ cloning site BbsI (destroyed during cloning); 3′ cloning site BbsI (destroyed during cloning)
Terms and licenses: Academic/Nonprofit Terms; Industry Terms: Not Available to Industry
How to cite: pX459-puro-hGSDMD was a gift from Ayaz Najafov (Addgene plasmid # 185377 ; http://n2t.net/addgene:185377 ; RRID:Addgene_185377)
